Addgene plasmid #173967: pGL3-noSV40-EC1.45-human_min1-platypus_min2
Purpose: Firefly luciferase enhancer reporter plasmid.
Depositing lab: Joanna Wysocka. Depositing organization: Stanford University. Publication: Loss of Extreme Long-Range Enhancers in Human Neural Crest Drives a Craniofacial Disorder. Long HK, Osterwalder M, Welsh IC, Hansen K, Davies JOJ, Liu YE, Koska M, Adams AT, Aho R, Arora N, Ikeda K, Williams RM, Sauka-Spengler T, Porteus MH, Mohun T, Dickel DE, Swigut T, Hughes JR, Higgs DR, Visel A, Selleri L, Wysocka J. Cell Stem Cell. 2020 Nov 5;27(5):765-783.e14. doi: 10.1016/j.stem.2020.09.001. Epub 2020 Sep 28. PubMed 32991838.
Backbone
  Vector backbone: pGL3-Promoter, GenBank: U47298.2
  Backbone manufacturer: Promega
  Backbone size w/o insert (bp): 5016
  Vector type: Luciferase
Growth in bacteria
  Bacterial resistance: Ampicillin, 100 μg/mL
  Growth temperature: 37°C
  Growth strain: DH5alpha
  Copy number: High Copy
Gene/Insert
  Gene/Insert name: Human minimal enhancer region 1 (min1) and platypus minimal enhancer region 2 (min2) from SOX9 enhancer cluster EC1.45
  Species: H. sapiens (human)
  Insert size (bp): 491
  Mutation: None
  Promoter: SV40 promoter
  Cloning method: Restriction Enzyme; 5′ cloning site unknown (unknown if destroyed)
  Sequencing primers: 5′ CGCTCTCCATCAAAACAAAACG; 3′ GAGTTAGGGGCGGGATGG
Terms and licenses: Academic/Nonprofit Terms; Industry Terms: Not Available to Industry
How to cite: pGL3-noSV40-EC1.45-human_min1-platypus_min2 was a gift from Joanna Wysocka (Addgene plasmid # 173967 ; http://n2t.net/addgene:173967 ; RRID:Addgene_173967)
