[The description below was written by a language model from this plasmid's Addgene catalogue record and pLannotate feature annotations shown in this document.]
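Description:
pGL3-noSV40-EC1.45-human_min1-platypus_min2 is a firefly luciferase enhancer reporter plasmid built on Promega's pGL3-Promoter backbone and intended for transfection-based reporter assays in cultured cells. It is propagated in E. coli as a high-copy plasmid through its ColE1/pUC-type origin and selected with ampicillin through the β-lactamase (AmpR) gene and its bla promoter. An f1 bacteriophage origin is also present. The annotated short fragments of lacZα, the tetracycline resistance gene and SV40 large T antigen are non-functional backbone remnants.

The payload is a 491 bp chimeric enhancer in which the human minimal enhancer region 1 (min1) is joined to the platypus minimal enhancer region 2 (min2). Both regions derive from EC1.45, an enhancer cluster of SOX9. The insert is not annotated in the feature table, but the unannotated gap between the upstream pause site and the SV40 promoter is consistent with its lying just upstream of that promoter. The SV40 early promoter acts as the basal promoter driving the luc+ version of firefly luciferase, and transcripts are terminated by the SV40 late poly(A) signal. Upstream of the enhancer position, a synthetic poly(A) signal and the human α2-globin RNA polymerase II pause site limit read-through transcription from the backbone, which lowers background signal. The "noSV40" in the name is not explained by the record, since both the catalogue fields and the annotation list an SV40 promoter.

Luciferase output reports the regulatory activity of the cloned element. The human–platypus design allows cross-species comparison of how interchangeable the min2 module is. The associated study concerned long-range SOX9 enhancers active in human neural crest and their loss in a craniofacial disorder.
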