Features (pLannotate 1.2.2; 12 found; start..end, strand, type, name):
     28..1680    +  CDS            luciferase: firefly luciferase; luc+; enhanced luc+ version of the luciferase gene
   1721..1842    -  polyA_signal   SV40 poly(A) signal: SV40 polyadenylation signal
   1865..1933    -  CDS            large T antigen (fragment): large T antigen from SV40 (simian virus 40)
   1955..2087    +  CDS            TcR (fragment): tetracycline efflux protein; tet; confers resistance to tetracycline
   2267..2855    -  rep_origin     ori: high-copy-number ColE1/pMB1/pBR322/pUC origin of replication
   3026..3886    -  CDS            AmpR: β-lactamase; bla; confers resistance to ampicillin, carbenicillin, and related antibiotics
   3887..3991    -  promoter       AmpR promoter: bla
   4018..4446    +  rep_origin     f1 ori (sequence partly withheld): f1 bacteriophage origin of replication; arrow indicates direction of (+) strand synthesis
   4478..4545    -  CDS            lacZα (fragment): LacZα fragment of β-galactosidase; lacZ fragment
   4604..4652    +  polyA_signal   poly(A) signal: synthetic polyadenylation signal
   4666..4757    +  misc_feature   pause site: RNA polymerase II transcriptional pause signal from the human α2 globin gene
   5303..5499    +  promoter       SV40 promoter: SV40 early promoter
>Addgene plasmid #173967 | pGL3-noSV40-EC1.45-human_min1-platypus_min2 | addgene full sequence | sequence record 341716 | Addgene NGS Result
CATTCCGGTACTGTTGGTAAAGCCACCATGGAAGACGCCAAAAACATAAAGAAAGGCCCGGCGCCATTCT
ATCCGCTGGAAGATGGAACCGCTGGAGAGCAACTGCATAAGGCTATGAAGAGATACGCCCTGGTTCCTGG
AACAATTGCTTTTACAGATGCACATATCGAGGTGGACATCACTTACGCTGAGTACTTCGAAATGTCCGTT
CGGTTGGCAGAAGCTATGAAACGATATGGGCTGAATACAAATCACAGAATCGTCGTATGCAGTGAAAACT
CTCTTCAATTCTTTATGCCGGTGTTGGGCGCGTTATTTATCGGAGTTGCAGTTGCGCCCGCGAACGACAT
TTATAATGAACGTGAATTGCTCAACAGTATGGGCATTTCGCAGCCTACCGTGGTGTTCGTTTCCAAAAAG
GGGTTGCAAAAAATTTTGAACGTGCAAAAAAAGCTCCCAATCATCCAAAAAATTATTATCATGGATTCTA
AAACGGATTACCAGGGATTTCAGTCGATGTACACGTTCGTCACATCTCATCTACCTCCCGGTTTTAATGA
ATACGATTTTGTGCCAGAGTCCTTCGATAGGGACAAGACAATTGCACTGATCATGAACTCCTCTGGATCT
ACTGGTCTGCCTAAAGGTGTCGCTCTGCCTCATAGAACTGCCTGCGTGAGATTCTCGCATGCCAGAGATC
CTATTTTTGGCAATCAAATCATTCCGGATACTGCGATTTTAAGTGTTGTTCCATTCCATCACGGTTTTGG
AATGTTTACTACACTCGGATATTTGATATGTGGATTTCGAGTCGTCTTAATGTATAGATTTGAAGAAGAG
CTGTTTCTGAGGAGCCTTCAGGATTACAAGATTCAAAGTGCGCTGCTGGTGCCAACCCTATTCTCCTTCT
TCGCCAAAAGCACTCTGATTGACAAATACGATTTATCTAATTTACACGAAATTGCTTCTGGTGGCGCTCC
CCTCTCTAAGGAAGTCGGGGAAGCGGTTGCCAAGAGGTTCCATCTGCCAGGTATCAGGCAAGGATATGGG
CTCACTGAGACTACATCAGCTATTCTGATTACACCCGAGGGGGATGATAAACCGGGCGCGGTCGGTAAAG
TTGTTCCATTTTTTGAAGCGAAGGTTGTGGATCTGGATACCGGGAAAACGCTGGGCGTTAATCAAAGAGG
CGAACTGTGTGTGAGAGGTCCTATGATTATGTCCGGTTATGTAAACAATCCGGAAGCGACCAACGCCTTG
ATTGACAAGGATGGATGGCTACATTCTGGAGACATAGCTTACTGGGACGAAGACGAACACTTCTTCATCG
TTGACCGCCTGAAGTCTCTGATTAAGTACAAAGGCTATCAGGTGGCTCCCGCTGAATTGGAATCCATCTT
GCTCCAACACCCCAACATCTTCGACGCAGGTGTCGCAGGTCTTCCCGACGATGACGCCGGTGAACTTCCC
GCCGCCGTTGTTGTTTTGGAGCACGGAAAGACGATGACGGAAAAAGAGATCGTGGATTACGTCGCCAGTC
AAGTAACAACCGCGAAAAAGTTGCGCGGAGGAGTTGTGTTTGTGGACGAAGTACCGAAAGGTCTTACCGG
AAAACTCGACGCAAGAAAAATCAGAGAGATCCTCATAAAGGCCAAGAAGGGCGGAAAGATCGCCGTGTAA
TTCTAGAGTCGGGGCGGCCGGCCGCTTCGAGCAGACATGATAAGATACATTGATGAGTTTGGACAAACCA
CAACTAGAATGCAGTGAAAAAAATGCTTTATTTGTGAAATTTGTGATGCTATTGCTTTATTTGTAACCAT
TATAAGCTGCAATAAACAAGTTAACAACAACAATTGCATTCATTTTATGTTTCAGGTTCAGGGGGAGGTG
TGGGAGGTTTTTTAAAGCAAGTAAAACCTCTACAAATGTGGTAAAATCGATAAGGATCTGGATCCGTCGA
CCGATGCCCTTGAGAGCCTTCAACCCAGTCAGCTCCTTCCGGTGGGCGCGGGGCATGACTATCGTCGCCG
CACTTATGACTGTCTTCTTTATCATGCAACTCGTAGGACAGGTGCCGGCAGCGCTCTTCCGCTTCCTCGC
TCACTGACTCGCTGCGCTCGGTCGTTCGGCTGCGGCGAGCGGTATCAGCTCACTCAAAGGCGGTAATACG
GTTATCCACAGAATCAGGGGATAACGCAGGAAAGAACATGTGAGCAAAAGGCCAGCAAAAGGCCAGGAAC
CGTAAAAAGGCCGCGTTGCTGGCGTTTTTCCATAGGCTCCGCCCCCCTGACGAGCATCACAAAAATCGAC
GCTCAAGTCAGAGGTGGCGAAACCCGACAGGACTATAAAGATACCAGGCGTTTCCCCCTGGAAGCTCCCT
CGTGCGCTCTCCTGTTCCGACCCTGCCGCTTACCGGATACCTGTCCGCCTTTCTCCCTTCGGGAAGCGTG
GCGCTTTCTCATAGCTCACGCTGTAGGTATCTCAGTTCGGTGTAGGTCGTTCGCTCCAAGCTGGGCTGTG
TGCACGAACCCCCCGTTCAGCCCGACCGCTGCGCCTTATCCGGTAACTATCGTCTTGAGTCCAACCCGGT
AAGACACGACTTATCGCCACTGGCAGCAGCCACTGGTAACAGGATTAGCAGAGCGAGGTATGTAGGCGGT
GCTACAGAGTTCTTGAAGTGGTGGCCTAACTACGGCTACACTAGAAGAACAGTATTTGGTATCTGCGCTC
TGCTGAAGCCAGTTACCTTCGGAAAAAGAGTTGGTAGCTCTTGATCCGGCAAACAAACCACCGCTGGTAG
CGGTGGTTTTTTTGTTTGCAAGCAGCAGATTACGCGCAGAAAAAAAGGATCTCAAGAAGATCCTTTGATC
TTTTCTACGGGGTCTGACGCTCAGTGGAACGAAAACTCACGTTAAGGGATTTTGGTCATGAGATTATCAA
AAAGGATCTTCACCTAGATCCTTTTAAATTAAAAATGAAGTTTTAAATCAATCTAAAGTATATATGAGTA
AACTTGGTCTGACAGTTACCAATGCTTAATCAGTGAGGCACCTATCTCAGCGATCTGTCTATTTCGTTCA
TCCATAGTTGCCTGACTCCCCGTCGTGTAGATAACTACGATACGGGAGGGCTTACCATCTGGCCCCAGTG
CTGCAATGATACCGCGAGACCCACGCTCACCGGCTCCAGATTTATCAGCAATAAACCAGCCAGCCGGAAG
GGCCGAGCGCAGAAGTGGTCCTGCAACTTTATCCGCCTCCATCCAGTCTATTAATTGTTGCCGGGAAGCT
AGAGTAAGTAGTTCGCCAGTTAATAGTTTGCGCAACGTTGTTGCCATTGCTACAGGCATCGTGGTGTCAC
GCTCGTCGTTTGGTATGGCTTCATTCAGCTCCGGTTCCCAACGATCAAGGCGAGTTACATGATCCCCCAT
GTTGTGCAAAAAAGCGGTTAGCTCCTTCGGTCCTCCGATCGTTGTCAGAAGTAAGTTGGCCGCAGTGTTA
TCACTCATGGTTATGGCAGCACTGCATAATTCTCTTACTGTCATGCCATCCGTAAGATGCTTTTCTGTGA
CTGGTGAGTACTCAACCAAGTCATTCTGAGAATAGTGTATGCGGCGACCGAGTTGCTCTTGCCCGGCGTC
AATACGGGATAATACCGCGCCACATAGCAGAACTTTAAAAGTGCTCATCATTGGAAAACGTTCTTCGGGG
CGAAAACTCTCAAGGATCTTACCGCTGTTGAGATCCAGTTCGATGTAACCCACTCGTGCACCCAACTGAT
CTTCAGCATCTTTTACTTTCACCAGCGTTTCTGGGTGAGCAAAAACAGGAAGGCAAAATGCCGCAAAAAA
GGGAATAAGGGCGACACGGAAATGTTGAATACTCATACTCTTCCTTTTTCAATATTATTGAAGCATTTAT
CAGGGTTATTGTCTCATGAGCGGATACATATTTGAATGTATTTAGAAAAATAAACAAATAGGGGTTCCGC
GCACATTTCCCCGAAAAGTGCCACCTG
[124 nt withheld, positions 4018-4141]
C
[91 nt withheld, positions 4143-4233]
A
[49 nt withheld, positions 4235-4283]
CCTTTGACGTTGGAGTCCACGTTCTTT
[37 nt withheld, positions 4311-4347]
ACCCTATCTCGGTCTATTCTTTTGATTTATAAGGGATTTTGCCGATTTCGGCCTATTGGTTAAAAAATGA
GCTGATTTAACAAAAATTTAACGCGAATTTTAACAAAATATTAACGCTTACAATTTGCCATTCGCCATTC
AGGCTGCGCAACTGTTGGGAAGGGCGATCGGTGCGGGCCTCTTCGCTATTACGCCAGCCCAAGCTACCAT
GATAAGTAAGTAATATTAAGGTACGGGAGGTACTTGGAGCGGCCGCAATAAAATATCTTTATTTTCATTA
CATCTGTGTGTTGGTTTTTTGTGTGAATCGATAGTACTAACATACGCTCTCCATCAAAACAAAACGAAAC
AAAACAAACTAGCAAAATAGGCTGTCCCCAGTGCAAGTGCAGGTGCCAGAACATTTCTCTATCGATAGGT
ACGCCATGTAGCTGCTCTTCCGTGGACGCGGATGCTTCCTGCCTCATAGCCGGGTCGCCTCCGCGCTAAC
CCCGTTGAACCTTGCAACCAGCCCCTCTAGAGTGTGGAAGAAAGGAGCATCGACCCAGCCTCAGGTTTCA
CTTCTGTTCTAGTTTATCTATCTAACTTAGACCACATGTCTGTGCTTTCAGAAAATTTTCCCATTTTTGA
ATCACTAACAGTACCCTTTATTCTTACTACTGCCAGGGATTCACTATTTTTAAACAGCTCGAGCTGTTGC
TAAAAGATTTTAACCAGCAGCTGGCTATGATTAGAAGGATCCAGAGAGATCAGTGCTTGATTAACATTCA
GTTGCAATTGTTTTGTCTCAATTTCTGCAAGAGAATTAATCTGTTGGTTGGGCTAAATGTTGGACCCTAA
TGGATTCCAGACACAATGAGCCCACCCAGACTATATGTGTCAAGATGCCCTTTCCTCAAATTTTAATTTT
ATACCTTCATTTCTATTATCTGTGATATACATCAGATCTGCGATCTGCATCTCAATTAGTCAGCAACCAT
AGTCCCGCCCCTAACTCCGCCCATCCCGCCCCTAACTCCGCCCAGTTCCGCCCATTCTCCGCCCCATCGC
TGACTAATTTTTTTTATTTATGCAGAGGCCGAGGCCGCCTCGGCCTCTGAGCTATTCCAGAAGTAGTGAG
GAGGCTTTTTTGGAGGCCTAGGCTTTTGCAAAAAGCTTGG
