>Addgene plasmid #173967 | pGL3-noSV40-EC1.45-human_min1-platypus_min2 | depositor partial sequence | sequence record 337434 | human_min1-platypus_min2
GCCATGTAGCTGCTCTTCCGTGGACGCGGATGCTTCCTGCCTCATAGCCGGGTCGCCTCCGCGCTAACCC
CGTTGAACCTTGCAACCAGCCCCTCTAGAGTGTGGAAGAAAGGAGCATCGACCCAGCCTCAGGTTTCACT
TCTGTTCTAGTTTATCTATCTAACTTAGACCACATGTCTGTGCTTTCAGAAAATTTTCCCATTTTTGAAT
CACTAACAGTACCCTTTATTCTTACTACTGCCAGGGATTCACTATTTTTAAACAGCTCGAGCTGTTGCTA
AAAGATTTTAACCAGCAGCTGGCTATGATTAGAAGGATCCAGAGAGATCAGTGCTTGATTAACATTCAGT
TGCAATTGTTTTGTCTCAATTTCTGCAAGAGAATTAATCTGTTGGTTGGGCTAAATGTTGGACCCTAATG
GATTCCAGACACAATGAGCCCACCCAGACTATATGTGTCAAGATGCCCTTTCCTCAAATTTTAATTTTAT
ACCTTCATTTCTATTATCTGTGATATACATC
